>Addgene plasmid #129826 | pRDAX-323 C-Tag IFP1.4[2] L32 {Esp3I(2x)} EGFP | addgene full sequence | sequence record 271379 | Addgene NGS Result
CCTGCCTCCAGGCCTCAATATTGGCCATTAGCCATATTATTCATTGGTTATATAGCATAAATCAATATTG
GCTATTGGCCATTGCATACGTTGTATCTATATCATAATATGTACATTTATATTGGCTCATGTCCAATATG
ACCGCCATGTTGGCATTGATTATTGACTAGTTATTAATAGTAATCAATTACGGGGTCATTAGTTCATAGC
CCATATATGGAGTTCCGCGTTACATAACTTACGGTAAATGGCCCGCCTGGCTGACCGCCCAACGACCCCC
GCCCATTGACGTCAATAATGACGTATGTTCCCATAGTAACGCCAATAGGGACTTTCCATTGACGTCAATG
GGTGGAGTATTTACGGTAAACTGCCCACTTGGCAGTACATCAAGTGTATCATATGCCAAGTCCGCCCCCT
ATTGACGTCAATGACGGTAAATGGCCCGCCTGGCATTATGCCCAGTACATGACCTTACGGGACTTTCCTA
CTTGGCAGTACATCTACGTATTAGTCATCGCTATTACCATGGTGATGCGGTTTTGGCAGTACACCAATGG
GCGTGGATAGCGGTTTGACTCACGGGGATTTCCAAGTCTCCACCCCATTGACGTCAATGGGAGTTTGTTT
TGGCACCAAAATCAACGGGACTTTCCAAAATGTCGTAATAACCCCGCCCCGTTGACGCAAATGGGCGGTA
GGCGTGTACGGTGGGAGGTCTATATAAGCAGAGCTCGTTTAGTGAACCGTCAGATCACTAGAAGCTTTAT
TGCGGTAGTTTATCACAGTTAAATTGCTAACGCAGTCAGTGCTTCTGACACAACAGTCTCGAACTTAAGC
TGCAGAAGTTGGTCGTGAGGCACTGGGCAGGTAAGTATCAAGGTTACAAGACAGGTTTAAGGAGACCAAT
AGAAACTGGGCTTGTCGAGACAGAGAAGACTCTTGCGTTTCTGATAGGCACCTATTGGTCTTACTGACAT
CCACTTTGCCTTTCTCTCCACAGGTGTCCACTCCCAGGCCACCCGAGACGCCGAGGCACGCCGTCTCCGA
CGTGGGTGGCGGAGGGAGCGAAGGCGGCGGATCCGGAGGGCCTGGCTCTGGCGGAGAGGGGAGCGCTGGA
GGCGGGTCAGCCGGTGGTGGCAGTGACAGCATTGGACCCCATGCGCTGAGGAACGCTATGTTCGCCCTTG
AATCTGCTCCCAATCTCCGAGCACTGGCTGAAGTCGCCACACAGACAGTCAGGGAGCTGACAGGCTTTGA
TCGGGTGATGCTGTACAAGTTTGCCCCAGATGCAACGGGTGAGATGATCGCAGAAGCCAGACGGGAAGGG
ATGCAGGCCTTCCTGGGCCACAGATTTCCGGCCTCACATACGCCTGCTCAGGCCAGAGCACTGTACACCC
GACACCTCCTGAGACTGACTGCGGACACTAGAGCAGCTGCCGTGCCACTCGATCCCGTGCTCAACCCACA
GACCAATGCGCCTACCCCTTTGGGAGGAGCCGTACTGAGGGCCACATCCCCTATGCACATGCAGTATCTG
CGCAACATGGGCGTTGGGAGTAGTCTGTCTGTGTCCGTTGTCGTTGGAGGGCAACTGTGGGGCTTGATCG
TCTGCCACCATCAGACACCGTATGTGCTTCCTCCTGACTTGCGTACAACTCTGGAGGAGCTGGGCCGCAA
GCTTAGCGGCCAGGTGCAGCGGAAAGAGGCCTAAGAATTCAGATCCGCCCCTCTCCCTCCCCCCCCCCTA
ACGTTACTGGCCGAAGCCGCTTGGAATAAGGCCGGTGTGCGTTTGTCTATATGTTATTTTCCACCATATT
GCCGTCTTTTGGCAATGTGAGGGCCCGGAAACCTGGCCCTGTCTTCTTGACGAGCATTCCTAGGGGTCTT
TCCCCTCTCGCCAAAGGAATGCAAGGTCTGTTGAATGTCGTGAAGGAAGCAGTTCCTCTGGTAGCTTCTT
GAAGACAAACAACGTCTGTAGCGACCCTTTGCAGGCAGCGGAACCCCCCACCTGGCGACAGGTGCCTCTG
CGGCCAAAAGCCACGTGTATAAGATACACCTGCAAAGGCGGCACAACCCCAGTGCCACGTTGTGAGTTGG
ATAGTTGTGGAAAGAGTCAAATGGCTCTCCTCAAGCGTATTCAACAAGGGGCTGAAGGATGCCCAGAAGG
TACCCCATTGTATGGGATCTGATCTGGGGCCTCGGTACACATGCTTTACATGTGTTTAGTCGAGGTTAAA
AAAACGTCTAGGCCCCCCGAACCACGGGGACGTGGTTTTCCTTTGAAAAACACGATGATAATATGGCCAC
AACCATGGTGAGCAAGGGCGAGGAGCTGTTCACCGGGGTGGTGCCCATCCTGGTCGAGCTGGACGGCGAC
GTAAACGGCCACAAGTTCAGCGTGTCCGGCGAGGGCGAGGGCGATGCCACCTACGGCAAGCTGACCCTGA
AGTTCATCTGCACCACCGGCAAGCTGCCCGTGCCCTGGCCCACCCTCGTGACCACCCTGACCTACGGCGT
GCAGTGCTTCAGCCGCTACCCCGACCACATGAAGCAGCACGACTTCTTCAAGTCCGCCATGCCCGAAGGC
TACGTCCAGGAGCGCACCATCTTCTTCAAGGACGACGGCAACTACAAGACCCGCGCCGAGGTGAAGTTCG
AGGGCGACACCCTGGTGAACCGCATCGAGCTGAAGGGCATCGACTTCAAGGAGGACGGCAACATCCTGGG
GCACAAGCTGGAGTACAACTACAACAGCCACAACGTCTATATCATGGCCGACAAGCAGAAGAACGGCATC
AAGGTGAACTTCAAGATCCGCCACAACATCGAGGACGGCAGCGTGCAGCTCGCCGACCACTACCAGCAGA
ACACCCCCATCGGCGACGGCCCCGTGCTGCTGCCCGACAACCACTACCTGAGCACCCAGTCCGCCCTGAG
CAAAGACCCCAACGAGAAGCGCGATCACATGGTCCTGCTGGAGTTCGTGACCGCCGCCGGGATCACTCTC
GGCATGGACGAGCTGTACAAGTAAACCGGTGCTCGAGGTACCGATGAATAGCTAAGGTCGAGGCCGCAGG
TAAGTATCAAGGTTACAAGACAGGTTTAAGGAGACCAATAGAAACTGGGCTTGTCGAGACAGAGAAGACT
CTTGCGTTTCTGATAGGCACCTATTGGTCTTACTGACATCCACTTTGCCTTTCTCTCCACAGGTGTCGAC
AATCAACCTCTGGATTACAAAATTTGTGAAAGATTGACTGGTATTCTTAACTATGTTGCTCCTTTTACGC
TATGTGGATACGCTGCTTTAATGCCTTTGTATCATGCTATTGCTTCCCGTATGGCTTTCATTTTCTCCTC
CTTGTATAAATCCTGGTTGCTGTCTCTTTATGAGGAGTTGTGGCCCGTTGTCAGGCAACGTGGCGTGGTG
TGCACTGTGTTTGCTGACGCAACCCCCACTGGTTGGGGCATTGCCACCACCTGTCAGCTCCTTTCCGGGA
CTTTCGCTTTCCCCCTCCCTATTGCCACGGCGGAACTCATCGCCGCCTGCCTTGCCCGCTGCTGGACAGG
GGCTCGGCTGTTGGGCACTGACAATTCCGTGGTGTTGTCGGGGAAGCTGACGTCCTTTCCATGGCTGCTC
GCCTGTGTTGCCACCTGGATTCTGCGCGGGACGTCCTTCTGCTACGTCCCTTCGGCCCTCAATCCAGCGG
ACCTTCCTTCCCGCGGCCTGCTGCCGGCTCTGCGGCCTCTTCCGCGTCTTCGCCTTCGCCCTCAGACGAG
TCGGATCTCCCTTTGGGCCGCCTCCCCGCCTGGAATTCGAGCTCGGTACGATCAGCCTCGACTGTGCCTT
CTAGTTGCCAGCCATCTGTTGTTTGCCCCTCCCCCGTGCCTTCCTTGACCCTGGAAGGTGCCACTCCCAC
TGTCCTTTCCTAATAAAATGAGGAAATTGCATCGCATTGTCTGAGTAGGTGTCATTCTATTCTGGGGGGT
GGGGTGGGGCAGGACAGCAAGGGGGAGGATTGGGAAGACAATAGCCCAGCTTTTGTTCCCTTTAGTGAGG
GTTAATTGCGCGCTTGGCGTAATCATGGTCATAGCTGTTTCCTGTGTGAAATTGTTATCCGCTAATTCAC
TCCTCAGGTGCAGGCTGCCTATCAGAAGGTGGTGGCTGGTGTGGCCAATGCCCTGGCTCACAAATACCAC
TGAGATCTTTTTCCCTCTGCCAAAAATTATGGGGACATCATGAAGCCCCTTGAGCATCTGACTTCTGGCT
AATAAAGGAAATTTATTTTCATTGCAATAGTGTGTTGGAATTTTTTGTGTCTCTCACTCGGAAGGACATA
TGGGAGGGCAAATCATTTAAAACATCAGAATGAGTATTTGGTTTAGAGTTTGGCAACATATGCCCATATG
CTGGCTGCCATGAACAAAGGTTGGCTATAAAGAGGTCATCAGTATATGAAACAGCCCCCTGCTGTCCATT
CCTTATTCCATAGAAAAGCCTTGACTTGAGGTTAGATTTTTTTTATATTTTGTTTTGTGTTATTTTTTTC
TTTAACATCCCTAAAATTTTCCTTACATGTTTTACTAGCCAGATTTTTCCTCCTCTCCTGACTACTCCCA
GTCATAGCTGTCCCTCTTCTCTTATGGAGATCGGCCGGCCGCCGGCGTCGACGCGCGCGGCCGCGGCGCG
CCGTTGCTGGCGTTTTTCCATAGGCTCCGCCCCCCTGACGAGCATCACAAAAATCGACGCTCAAGTCAGA
GGTGGCGAAACCCGACAGGACTATAAAGATACCAGGCGTTTCCCCCTGGAAGCTCCCTCGTGCGCTCTCC
TGTTCCGACCCTGCCGCTTACCGGATACCTGTCCGCCTTTCTCCCTTCGGGAAGCGTGGCGCTTTCTCAT
AGCTCACGCTGTAGGTATCTCAGTTCGGTGTAGGTCGTTCGCTCCAAGCTGGGCTGTGTGCACGAACCCC
CCGTTCAGCCCGACCGCTGCGCCTTATCCGGTAACTATCGTCTTGAGTCCAACCCGGTAAGACACGACTT
ATCGCCACTGGCAGCAGCCACTGGTAACAGGATTAGCAGAGCGAGGTATGTAGGCGGTGCTACAGAGTTC
TTGAAGTGGTGGCCTAACTACGGCTACACTAGAAGAACAGTATTTGGTATCTGCGCTCTGCTGAAGCCAG
TTACCTTCGGAAAAAGAGTTGGTAGCTCTTGATCCGGCAAACAAACCACCGCTGGTAGCGGTGGTTTTTT
TGTTTGCAAGCAGCAGATTACGCGCAGAAAAAAAGGATCTCAAGAAGATCCTTTGATCTTTTCTACGGGG
TCTGACGCTCAGTGGAACGAAAACTCACGTTAAGGGATTTTGGTCATGAGATTATCAAAAAGGATCTTCA
CCTAGATCCTTTTAAATTAAAAATGAAGTTTTAAATCAATCTAAAGTATATATGAGTAAACTTGGTCTGA
CAGTTACCAATGCTTAATCAGTGAGGCACCTATCTCAGCGATCTGTCTATTTCGTTCATCCATAGTTGCC
TGACTCCCCGTCGTGTAGATAACTACGATACGGGAGGGCTTACCATCTGGCCCCAGTGCTGCAATGATAC
CGCGAGACCCACGCTCACCGGCTCCAGATTTATCAGCAATAAACCAGCCAGCCGGAAGGGCCGAGCGCAG
AAGTGGTCCTGCAACTTTATCCGCCTCCATCCAGTCTATTAATTGTTGCCGGGAAGCTAGAGTAAGTAGT
TCGCCAGTTAATAGTTTGCGCAACGTTGTTGCCATTGCTACAGGCATCGTGGTGTCACGCTCGTCGTTTG
GTATGGCTTCATTCAGCTCCGGTTCCCAACGATCAAGGCGAGTTACATGATCCCCCATGTTGTGCAAAAA
AGCGGTTAGCTCCTTCGGTCCTCCGATCGTTGTCAGAAGTAAGTTGGCCGCAGTGTTATCACTCATGGTT
ATGGCAGCACTGCATAATTCTCTTACTGTCATGCCATCCGTAAGATGCTTTTCTGTGACTGGTGAGTACT
CAACCAAGTCATTCTGAGAATAGTGTATGCGGCGACCGAGTTGCTCTTGCCCGGCGTCAATACGGGATAA
TACCGCGCCACATAGCAGAACTTTAAAAGTGCTCATCATTGGAAAACGTTCTTCGGGGCGAAAACTCTCA
AGGATCTTACCGCTGTTGAGATCCAGTTCGATGTAACCCACTCGTGCACCCAACTGATCTTCAGCATCTT
TTACTTTCACCAGCGTTTCTGGGTGAGCAAAAACAGGAAGGCAAAATGCCGCAAAAAAGGGAATAAGGGC
GACACGGAAATGTTGAATACTCATACTCTTCCTTTTTCAATATTATTGAAGCATTTATCAGGGTTATTGT
CTCATGAGCGGATACATATTTGAATGTATTTAGAAAAATAAACAAATAGGGGTTCCGCGCACATTTCCCC
GAAAAGTGCCACCTGACGTCTAAGAAACCATTATTATCATGACATTAACCTATAAAAATAGGCGTATCAC
GAGGCCCTTTCGTCTACGCGCGCGCCGGCGGCGCGCCGTCGACGGCCGGCCGCGGCCGCG
Features (pLannotate 1.2.2; 16 found; start..end, strand, type, name):
    154..531     +  enhancer       CMV enhancer: human cytomegalovirus immediate early enhancer
    533..732     +  promoter       CMV promoter: human cytomegalovirus (CMV) immediate early promoter
    871..1003    +  intron         chimeric intron: chimera between introns from human β-globin and immunoglobulin heavy chain genes
   1145..1711    +  CDS            iFP1.4 (fragment): iFP1.4 is a basic (constitutively fluorescent) near ir fluorescent protein published in 2009, derived from Deinococcus radiodurans. It has low acid sensitivity. It requires the cofactor biliverdin for fluorescence.
   1728..2314    +  misc_feature   IRES2: internal ribosome entry site (IRES) of the encephalomyocarditis virus (EMCV)
   2315..3034    +  CDS            EGFP: the original enhanced GFP (Yang et al., 1996) mammalian codon-optimized
   3080..3212    +  intron         chimeric intron: chimera between introns from human β-globin and immunoglobulin heavy chain genes
   3221..3809    +  misc_feature   WPRE: woodchuck hepatitis virus posttranscriptional regulatory element
   3813..3829    +  misc_feature   MCS (fragment): pUC18/19 multiple cloning site
   3842..3953    +  polyA_signal   bGH poly(A) signal: bovine growth hormone polyadenylation signal
   4049..4067    -  promoter       T3 promoter: promoter for bacteriophage T3 RNA polymerase
   4126..4200    +  CDS            HBB (fragment): HBB_PONPY - Experimental evidence at transcript level: Swiss-Prot protein existence level 2. Involved in oxygen transport from the lung to the various peripheral tissues. From Pongo pygmaeus (Bornean orangutan).
   4271..4326    +  polyA_signal   β-globin poly(A) signal: rabbit β-globin polyadenylation signal (Gil and Proudfoot, 1987)
   4705..5293    -  rep_origin     ori: high-copy-number ColE1/pMB1/pBR322/pUC origin of replication
   5464..6324    -  CDS            AmpR: β-lactamase; bla; confers resistance to ampicillin, carbenicillin, and related antibiotics
   6325..6429    -  promoter       AmpR promoter: bla
