[The description below was written by a language model from this plasmid's Addgene catalogue record and pLannotate feature annotations shown in this document.]
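Description:
pRDAX-323 C-Tag IFP1.4[2] L32 {Esp3I(2x)} EGFP is a custom-built mammalian expression plasmid of about 6.6 kb intended as an acceptor vector for protein–protein interaction assays based on bimolecular or trimolecular fluorescence complementation (BiFC/TriFC). It is maintained in E. coli through a high-copy ColE1/pUC-type origin and selected with ampicillin via a β-lactamase gene under its own promoter. No mammalian selection marker is annotated.

The expression unit is driven by the human CMV immediate-early enhancer and promoter, followed by a chimeric β-globin/immunoglobulin intron that promotes efficient processing of the transcript. Downstream lies a fragment of iFP1.4, a near-infrared fluorescent protein derived from a Deinococcus radiodurans bacteriophytochrome that requires biliverdin as cofactor. The catalogue lists mouse as the insert species, which does not match this origin. The name suggests that this is the second split fragment of IFP1.4, joined through a linker ("L32") and placed so that it becomes a C-terminal tag on a protein of interest inserted at a pair of Esp3I sites, a type IIS enzyme arrangement suited to seamless cloning. These sites and the linker are not annotated in the feature table, so their exact positions are not recorded. An EMCV IRES2 then allows EGFP to be translated from the same transcript, marking transfected cells and reporting expression level independently of complementation. A second chimeric intron, a WPRE and the bGH polyadenylation signal complete the cassette, and a rabbit β-globin poly(A) region and a T3 promoter sit further downstream in the backbone. Near-infrared fluorescence should be reconstituted only when this fusion meets a partner carrying the complementary IFP1.4 fragment.
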