Addgene plasmid #129826: pRDAX-323 C-Tag IFP1.4[2] L32 {Esp3I(2x)} EGFP
Purpose: PPI (BiFC/TriFC) assay vector
Depositing lab: Gary Lewin. Depositing organization: Max-Delbrueck-Centrum fuer Molekulare Medizin (MDC).
Backbone
  Vector backbone: custom built
  Vector type: Mammalian Expression
Growth in bacteria
  Bacterial resistance: Ampicillin, 100 μg/mL
  Growth temperature: 37°C
  Growth strain: DH5alpha
  Copy number: High Copy
Gene/Insert
  Gene/Insert name: IFP1.4
  Species: M. musculus (mouse)
  Cloning method: Restriction Enzyme; 5′ cloning site unknown (unknown if destroyed); 3′ cloning site unknown (unknown if destroyed)
Terms and licenses: Academic/Nonprofit Terms; Industry Terms: Not Available to Industry
How to cite: pRDAX-323 C-Tag IFP1.4[2] L32 {Esp3I(2x)} EGFP was a gift from Gary Lewin (Addgene plasmid # 129826 ; http://n2t.net/addgene:129826 ; RRID:Addgene_129826)
